Addgene plasmid #246687: p3xFLAG-CMV-9-GPR124
Purpose: Expression vector for human GPR124, N-terminal 3xFLAG tag
Depositing lab: Calvin Kuo & Mario Vallon. Depositing organization: Stanford University. Publication: A RECK-WNT7 Receptor-Ligand Interaction Enables Isoform-Specific Regulation of Wnt Bioavailability. Vallon M, Yuki K, Nguyen TD, Chang J, Yuan J, Siepe D, Miao Y, Essler M, Noda M, Garcia KC, Kuo CJ. Cell Rep. 2018 Oct 9;25(2):339-349.e9. doi: 10.1016/j.celrep.2018.09.045. PubMed 30304675.
Backbone
  Vector backbone: p3xFLAG-CMV-9
  Vector type: Mammalian Expression
  Selectable markers: Neomycin (select with G418)
Growth in bacteria
  Bacterial resistance: Ampicillin, 100 μg/mL
  Growth temperature: 37°C
  Growth strain: DH5alpha
  Copy number: High Copy
Gene/Insert
  Gene/Insert name: GPR124 (alt names: ADGRA2; TEM5)
  Species: H. sapiens (human)
  Insert size (bp): 3918
  Entrez Gene: ADGRA2 (a.k.a. GPR124, TEM5)
  Promoter: CMV
  Tag / fusion protein: 3xFLAG (N terminal on insert)
  Cloning method: Restriction Enzyme; 5′ cloning site Unspecified (unknown if destroyed)
Terms and licenses: Academic/Nonprofit Terms; Industry Terms: Not Available to Industry
Depositor comments: Gene sourced from cDNA clone FLJ00170
How to cite: p3xFLAG-CMV-9-GPR124 was a gift from Calvin Kuo & Mario Vallon (Addgene plasmid # 246687 ; http://n2t.net/addgene:246687 ; RRID:Addgene_246687)
