[The description below was written by a language model from this plasmid's Addgene catalogue record and pLannotate feature annotations shown in this document.]
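Description:
p3xFLAG-CMV-9-GPR124 is a mammalian expression plasmid of about 10.2 kb, built on the p3xFLAG-CMV-9 backbone, that drives expression of human GPR124 (also called ADGRA2 or TEM5), an adhesion-type G protein-coupled receptor. In bacteria it is propagated as a high-copy plasmid through a ColE1/pUC-type origin with ampicillin selection from the β-lactamase gene. An f1 origin is also present, which can allow single-stranded DNA production. Short lacZα, lac promoter/operator, lacI and T7 promoter fragments are annotated as well and appear to be remnants of the backbone's cloning history rather than functional parts of the expression design.

The expression cassette uses the human cytomegalovirus immediate-early enhancer and promoter, followed by a preprotrypsin leader sequence, a 3xFLAG epitope with an enterokinase cleavage site, the roughly 3.9 kb GPR124 coding sequence, and a human growth hormone polyadenylation signal. The heterologous leader directs the protein into the secretory pathway, so that after signal peptide removal the 3xFLAG tag should sit at the extracellular N-terminus of the receptor, convenient for detecting or immunoprecipitating it with anti-FLAG antibodies. The record notes that the gene came from a cDNA clone; the exact cloning sites are not specified. A separate SV40 early promoter drives the neomycin phosphotransferase gene, terminated by an SV40 poly(A) signal, permitting G418 selection of stable transfectants; the adjoining ble and partial str annotations likely reflect the Tn5-derived origin of this marker region. The associated publication concerns RECK–WNT7 interactions and isoform-specific Wnt regulation, consistent with use of this construct to study tagged GPR124 in transfected mammalian cells.
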