Features (pLannotate 1.2.2; 23 found; start..end, strand, type, name):
      4..158     -  CDS            lacZα (fragment): LacZα fragment of β-galactosidase; lacZ fragment
    318..697     +  enhancer       CMV enhancer: human cytomegalovirus immediate early enhancer
    699..898     +  promoter       CMV promoter: human cytomegalovirus (CMV) immediate early promoter
    932..976     +  CDS            preprotrypsin leader: leader sequence from mouse preprotrypsin
    977..1042    +  CDS            3xFLAG: three tandem FLAG® epitope tags, followed by an enterokinase cleavage site
   1052..4975    +  CDS            ADGRA2: AGRA2_HUMAN - Also known as GPR124 From Homo sapiens (Human).
   4986..5608    +  polyA_signal   hGH poly(A) signal: human growth hormone polyadenylation signal
   5637..5951    +  promoter       SV40 promoter: SV40 enhancer and early promoter
   6002..6793    +  CDS            neo: KKA2_KLEPN - Also known as kan, nptII. Experimental evidence at protein level: Swiss-Prot protein existence level 1. Resistance to kanamycin, neomycin, paromomycin, ribostamycin, butirosin and gentamicin B. From Klebsiella pneumoniae.
   6817..7194    +  CDS            ble: BLE_KLEPN - Experimental evidence at protein level: Swiss-Prot protein existence level 1. Binding protein with a strong affinity to the bleomycin family of antibiotics. Binds to CL990; an antimitotic-antibiotic compound. From Klebsiella pneumoniae.
   7236..7295    +  CDS            str (fragment): STR_KLEPN - Protein inferred from homology: Swiss-Prot protein existence level 3. The aminoglycoside phosphotransferases achieve inactivation of their antibiotic substrates by phosphorylation. From Klebsiella pneumoniae.
   7318..7341    -  rep_origin     CloDF13 ori (fragment): Plasmids containing the CloDF13 (CDF) origin of replication can be propagated in E. coli cells that contain additional plasmids with compatible origins.
   7342..7425    +  CDS            large T antigen (fragment): large T antigen from SV40 (simian virus 40)
   7448..7582    +  polyA_signal   SV40 poly(A) signal: SV40 polyadenylation signal
   7588..7606    -  promoter       T7 promoter: promoter for bacteriophage T7 RNA polymerase
   7644..7660    -  protein_bind   lac operator: The lac repressor binds to the lac operator to inhibit transcription in E. coli. This inhibition can be relieved by adding lactose or isopropyl-β-D-thiogalactopyranoside (IPTG). lac repressor encoded by lacI
   7668..7698    -  promoter       lac promoter: promoter for the E. coli lac operon
   7713..7734    -  protein_bind   CAP binding site: CAP binding activates transcription in the presence of cAMP. E. coli catabolite activator protein
   7747..7839    -  CDS            lacI (fragment): lac repressor; lacI; The lac repressor binds to the lac operator to inhibit transcription in E. coli. This inhibition can be relieved by adding lactose or isopropyl-β-D-thiogalactopyranoside (IPTG).
   8022..8610    -  rep_origin     ori: high-copy-number ColE1/pMB1/pBR322/pUC origin of replication
   8781..9641    -  CDS            AmpR: β-lactamase; bla; confers resistance to ampicillin, carbenicillin, and related antibiotics
   9642..9746    -  promoter       AmpR promoter: bla
   9773..10245   +  rep_origin     f1 ori (sequence partly withheld): f1 bacteriophage origin of replication; arrow indicates direction of (+) strand synthesis
>Addgene plasmid #246687 | p3xFLAG-CMV-9-GPR124 | addgene full sequence | sequence record 495864 | Addgene NGS Result
CCATTCGCCATTCAGGCTGCGCAACTGTTGGGAAGGGCGATCGGTGCGGGCCTCTTCGCTATTACGCCAG
CTGGCGAAAGGGGGATGTGCTGCAAGGCGATTAAGTTGGGTAACGCCAGGGTTTTCCCAGTCACGACGTT
GTAAAACGACGGCCAGTGCCAAGCTGATCTATACATTGAATCAATATTGGCAATTAGCCATATTAGTCAT
TGGTTATATAGCATAAATCAATATTGGCTATTGGCCATTGCATACGTTGTATCTATATCATAATATGTAC
ATTTATATTGGCTCATGTCCAATATGACCGCCATGTTGACATTGATTATTGACTAGTTATTAATAGTAAT
CAATTACGGGGTCATTAGTTCATAGCCCATATATGGAGTTCCGCGTTACATAACTTACGGTAAATGGCCC
GCCTGGCTGACCGCCCAACGACCCCCGCCCATTGACGTCAATAATGACGTATGTTCCCATAGTAACGCCA
ATAGGGACTTTCCATTGACGTCAATGGGTGGAGTATTTACGGTAAACTGCCCACTTGGCAGTACATCAAG
TGTATCATATGCCAAGTCCGCCCCCTATTGACGTCAATGACGGTAAATGGCCCGCCTGGCATTATGCCCA
GTACATGACCTTACGGGACTTTCCTACTTGGCAGTACATCTACGTATTAGTCATCGCTATTACCATGGTG
ATGCGGTTTTGGCAGTACACCAATGGGCGTGGATAGCGGTTTGACTCACGGGGATTTCCAAGTCTCCACC
CCATTGACGTCAATGGGAGTTTGTTTTGGCACCAAAATCAACGGGACTTTCCAAAATGTCGTAATAACCC
CGCCCCGTTGACGCAAATGGGCGGTAGGCGTGTACGGTGGGAGGTCTATATAAGCAGAGCTCGTTTAGTG
AACCGTCAGAATTAATTCACCATGTCTGCACTTCTGATCCTAGCTCTTGTTGGAGCTGCAGTTGCTGACT
ACAAAGACCATGACGGTGATTATAAAGATCATGACATCGATTACAAGGATGACGATGACAAGCTTGCGGC
CGCGAATTCAGCGCCCGGCTGCCCGCTATCCATCCGCAGCTGCAAGTGCTCGGGGGAGCGGCCCAAGGGG
CTGAGCGGCGGCGTCCCTGGCCCGGCTCGGCGGAGGGTGGTGTGCAGCGGCGGGGACCTCCCGGAGCCTC
CCGAGCCCGGCCTTCTGCCTAACGGCACCGTTACCCTGCTCTTGAGCAATAACAAGATCACGGGGCTCCG
CAATGGCTCCTTCCTGGGACTGTCACTGCTGGAGAAGCTGGACCTGAGGAACAACATCATCAGCACAGTG
CAGCCGGGCGCCTTCCTGGGCCTGGGGGAGCTGAAGCGTTTAGATCTCTCCAACAACCGGATTGGCTGTC
TCACCTCCGAGACCTTCCAGGGCCTCCCCAGGCTTCTCCGACTAAACATATCTGGAAACATCTTCTCCAG
TCTGCAACCTGGGGTCTTTGATGAGCTGCCAGCCCTTAAGGTTGTGGACTTGGGCACCGAGTTCCTGACC
TGTGACTGCCACCTGCGCTGGCTGCTGCCCTGGGCCCAGAATCGCTCCCTGCAGCTGTCGGAACACACGC
TCTGTGCTTACCCCAGTGCCCTGCATGCTCAGGCCCTGGGCAGCCTCCAGGAGGCCCAGCTCTGCTGCGA
GGGGGCCCTGGAGCTGCACACACACCACCTCATCCCGTCCCTACGCCAAGTGGTGTTCCAGGGGGATCGG
CTGCCCTTCCAGTGCTCTGCCAGCTACCTGGGCAACGACACCCGCATCCGCTGGTACCACAACCGAGCCC
CTGTGGAGGGTGATGAGCAGGCGGGCATCCTCCTGGCCGAGAGCCTCATCCACGACTGCACCTTCATCAC
CAGTGAGCTGACGCTGTCTCACATCGGCGTGTGGGCCTCAGGCGAGTGGGAGTGCACCGTGTCCATGGCC
CAAGGCAACGCCAGCAAGAAGGTGGAGATCGTGGTGCTGGAGACCTCTGCCTCCTACTGCCCCGCCGAGC
GTGTTGCCAACAACCGCGGGGACTTCAGGTGGCCCCGAACTCTGGCTGGCATCACAGCCTACCAGTCCTG
CCTGCAGTATCCCTTCACCTCAGTGCCCCTGGGCGGGGGTGCCCCGGGCACCCGAGCCTCCCGCCGGTGT
GACCGTGCCGGCCGCTGGGAGCCAGGGGACTACTCCCACTGTCTCTACACCAACGACATCACCAGGGTGC
TGTACACCTTCGTGCTGATGCCCATCAATGCCTCCAATGCGCTGACCCTGGCTCACCAGCTGCGCGTGTA
CACAGCCGAGGCCGCTAGCTTTTCAGACATGATGGATGTAGTCTATGTGGCTCAGATGATCCAGAAATTT
TTGGGTTATGTCGACCAGATCAAAGAGCTGGTAGAGGTGATGGTGGACATGGCCAGCAACCTGATGCTGG
TGGACGAGCACCTGCTGTGGCTGGCCCAGCGCGAGGACAAGGCCTGCAGCCGCATCGTGGGTGCCCTGGA
GCGCATTGGGGGGGCCGCCCTCAGCCCCCATGCCCAGCACATCTCAGTGAATGCGAGGAACGTGGCATTG
GAGGCCTACCTCATCAAGCCGCACAGCTACGTGGGCCTGACCTGCACAGCCTTCCAGAGGAGGGAGGGAG
GGGTGCCGGGCACACGGCCAGGAAGCCCTGGCCAGAACCCCCCACCTGAGCCCGAGCCCCCAGCTGACCA
GCAGCTCCGCTTCCGCTGCACCACCGGGAGGCCCAATGTTTCTCTGTCGTCCTTCCACATCAAGAACAGC
GTGGCCCTGGCCTCCATCCAGCTGCCCCCGAGTCTATTCTCATCCCTTCCGGCTGCCCTGGCTCCCCCGG
TGCCCCCAGACTGCACCCTGCAACTGCTCGTCTTCCGAAATGGCCGCCTCTTCCACAGCCACAGCAACAC
CTCCCGCCCTGGAGCTGCTGGGCCTGGCAAGAGGCGTGGCGTGGCCACCCCCGTCATCTTCGCAGGAACC
AGTGGCTGTGGCGTGGGAAACCTGACAGAGCCAGTGGCCGTTTCGCTGCGGCACTGGGCTGAGGGAGCCG
AACCTGTGGCCGCTTGGTGGAGCCAGGAGGGGCCCGGGGAGGCTGGGGGCTGGACCTCGGAGGGCTGCCA
GCTCCGCTCCAGCCAGCCCAATGTCAGCGCCCTGCACTGCCAGCACTTGGGCAATGTGGCCGTGCTCATG
GAGCTGAGCGCCTTTCCCAGGGAGGTGGGGGGCGCCGGGGCAGGGCTGCACCCCGTGGTATACCCCTGCA
CGGCCTTGCTGCTGCTCTGCCTCTTCGCCACCATCATCACCTACATCCTCAACCACAGCTCCATCCGTGT
GTCCCGGAAAGGCTGGCACATGCTGCTGAACTTGTGCTTCCACATAGCCATGACCTCTGCTGTCTTTGCG
GGGGGCATCACACTCACCAACTACCAGATGGTCTGCCAGGCGGTGGGCATCACCCTGCACTACTCCTCCC
TATCCACGCTGCTCTGGATGGGCGTGAAGGCGCGAGTGCTCCATAAGGAGCTCACCTGGAGGGCACCCCC
TCCGCAAGAAGGGGACCCCGCTCTGCCTACTCCCAGTCCTATGCTCCGGTTCTATTTGATCGCTGGAGGG
ATTCCACTCATTATCTGTGGCATCACAGCTGCAGTCAACATCCACAACTACCGGGACCACAGCCCCTACT
GCTGGCTGGTGTGGCGTCCAAGCCTTGGCGCCTTCTACATCCCTGTGGCTTTGATTCTGCTCATCACCTG
GATCTATTTCCTGTGCGCCGGGCTACGCTTACGGGGTCCTCTGGCACAGAACCCCAAGGCGGGCAACAGC
AGGGCCTCCCTGGAGGCAGGGGAGGAGCTGAGGGGTTCCACCAGGCTCAGGGGCAGCGGCCCCCTCCTGA
GTGACTCAGGTTCCCTTCTTGCTACTGGGAGCGCGCGAGTGGGGACGCCCGGGCCCCCGGAGGATGGTGA
CAGCCTCTATTCTCCGGGAGTCCAGCTAGGGGCGCTGGTGACCACGCACTTCCTGTACTTGGCCATGTGG
GCCTGCGGGGCTCTGGCAGTGTCCCAGCGCTGGCTGCCCCGGGTGGTGTGCAGCTGCTTGTACGGGGTGG
CAGCCTCCGCCCTGGGCCTCTTCGTCTTCACTCACCACTGTGCCAGGCGGAGGGACGTGAGAGCCTCGTG
GCGCGCCTGCTGCCCCCCTGCCTCTCCCGCGGCCCCCCATGCCCCGCCCCGGGCCCTGCCCGCCGCCGCA
GAGGACGGTTCCCCGGTGTTCGGGGAGGGGCCCCCCTCCCTCAAGTCCTCCCCAAGCGGCAGCAGCGGCC
ATCCGCTGGCTCTGGGCCCCTGCAAGCTCACCAACCTGCAGCTGGCCCAGAGTCAGGTGTGCGAGGCGGG
GGCGGCGGCCGGCGGGGAAGGAGAGCCGGAGCCGGCGGGCACCCGGGGAAACCTCGCCCACCGCCACCCC
AACAACGTGCACCACGGGCGTCGGGCGCACAAGAGCCGGGCCAAGGGACACCGCGCGGGGGAGGCCTGCG
GCAAGAACCGGCTCAAGGCCCTGCGCGGGGGCGCGGCGGGGGCGCTGGAGCTGCTGTCCAGCGAGAGCGG
TAGTCTGCACAACAGCCCCACCGACAGCTACCTGGGCAGCAGCCGCAACAGCCCGGGCGCCGGCCTGCAG
CTGGAAGGCGAGCCCATGCTCACGCCGTCCGAGGGCAGCGACACCAGCGCCGCGCCGCTTTCTGAGGCGG
GCCGGGCAGGCCAGCGCCGCAGCGCCAGCCGCGACAGTCTCAAGGGCGGCGGCGCGCTGGAGAAGGAGAG
CCATCGCCGCTCGTACCCGCTCAACGCCGCCAGCCTAAACGGCGCCCCCAAGGGGGGCAAGTACGACGAC
GTCACCCTGATGGGCGCGGAGGTAGCCAGCGGCGGCTGCATGAAGACCGGACTCTGGAAGAGCGAAACTA
CCGTCTAAGGATCCCGGGTGGCATCCCTGTGACCCCTCCCCAGTGCCTCTCCTGGCCCTGGAAGTTGCCA
CTCCAGTGCCCACCAGCCTTGTCCTAATAAAATTAAGTTGCATCATTTTGTCTGACTAGGTGTCCTTCTA
TAATATTATGGGGTGGAGGGGGGTGGTATGGAGCAAGGGGCAAGTTGGGAAGACAACCTGTAGGGCCTGC
GGGGTCTATTGGGAACCAAGCTGGAGTGCAGTGGCACAATCTTGGCTCACTGCAATCTCCGCCTCCTGGG
TTCAAGCGATTCTCCTGCCTCAGCCTCCCGAGTTGTTGGGATTCCAGGCATGCATGACCAGGCTCAGCTA
ATTTTTGTTTTTTTGGTAGAGACGGGGTTTCACCATATTGGCCAGGCTGGTCTCCAACTCCTAATCTCAG
GTGATCTACCCACCTTGGCCTCCCAAATTGCTGGGATTACAGGCGTGAACCACTGCTCCCTTCCCTGTCC
TTCTGATTTTAAAATAACTATACCAGCAGGAGGACGTCCAGACACAGCATAGGCTACCTGGCCATGCCCA
ACCGGTGGGACATTTGAGTTGCTTGCTTGGCACTGTCCTCTCATGCGTTGGGTCCACTCAGTAGATGCCT
GTTGAATTGGGTACGCGGCCAGCTTGGCTGTGGAATGTGTGTCAGTTAGGGTGTGGAAAGTCCCCAGGCT
CCCCAGCAGGCAGAAGTATGCAAAGCATGCATCTCAATTAGTCAGCAACCAGGTGTGGAAAGTCCCCAGG
CTCCCCAGCAGGCAGAAGTATGCAAAGCATGCATCTCAATTAGTCAGCAACCATAGTCCCGCCCCTAACT
CCGCCCATCCCGCCTCCGCTAACTCCGCCCAGTTCCGCCCATTCTCCGCCCCATGGCTGACTAATTTTTT
TTATTTATGCAGGCCGAGGCCGCCTCGGCCTCTGAGCTATTCCAGAAGTAGTGAGGAGGCTTTTTTGGAG
GAATTGATCAGCTTGGGATCTGATCAAGAGACAGGATGAGGATCGTTTCGCATGATTGAACAAGATGGAT
TGCACGCAGGTTCTCCGGCTGCTTGGGTGGAGAGGCTATTCGGCTATGACTGGGCACAACAGACAATCGG
CTGCTCTGATGCCGCCGTGTTCCGGCTGTCAGCGCAGGGGCGCCCGGTTCTTTTTGTCAAGACCGACCTG
TCCGGTGCCCTGAATGAACTGCAGGACGAGGCAGCGCGGCTATCGTGGCTGGCCACGACGGGCGTTCCTT
GCGCAGCTGTGCTCGACGTTGTCACTGAAGCGGGAAGGGACTGGCTGCTATTGGGCGAAGTGCCGGGGCA
GGATCTCCTGTCATCTCACCTTGCTCCTGCCGAGAAAGTATCCATCATGGCTGATGCAATGCGGCGGCTG
CATACGCTTGATCCGGCTACCTGCCCATTCGACCACCAAGCGAAACATCGCATCGAGCGAGCACGTACTC
GGATGGAAGCCGGTCTTGTCGATCAGGATGATCTGGACGAAGAGCATCAGGGGCTCGCGCCAGCCGAACT
GTTCGCCAGGCTCAAGGCGCGCATGCCCGACGGCGAGGATCTCGTCGTGACCCATGGCGATGCCTGCTTG
CCGAATATCATGGTGGAAAATGGCCGCTTTTCTGGATTCATCGACTGTGGCCGGCTGGGTGTGGCGGACC
GCTATCAGGACATAGCGTTGGCTACCCGTGATATTGCTGAAGAGCTTGGCGGCGAATGGGCTGACCGCTT
CCTCGTGCTTTACGGTATCGCCGCTCCCGATTCGCAGCGCATCGCCTTCTATCGCCTTCTTGACGAGTTC
TTCTGAGCGGGACTCTGGGGTTCGAAATGACCGACCAAGCGACGCCCAACCTGCCATCACGAGATTTCGA
TTCCACCGCCGCCTTCTATGAAAGGTTGGGCTTCGGAATCGTTTTCCGGGACGCCGGCTGGATGATCCTC
CAGCGCGGGGATCTCATGCTGGAGTTCTTCGCCCACCCCGGGCTCGATCCCCTCGCGAGTTGGTTCAGCT
GCTGCCTGAGGCTGGACGACCTCGCGGAGTTCTACCGGCAGTGCAAATCCGTCGGCATCCAGGAAACCAG
CAGCGGCTATCCGCGCATCCATGCCCCCGAACTGCAGGAGTGGGGAGGCACGATGGCCGCTTTGGTCGAC
CCGGACGGGACGCTCCTGCGCCTGATACAGAACGAATTGCTTGCAGGCATCTCATGAGTGTGTCTTCCCG
TTTTCCGCCTGAGGTCACTGCGTGGATGGAGCGCTGGCGCCTGCTGCGCGACGGCGAGCTGCTCACCACC
CACTCGCCAAGCTGGAACCGTAAAAAGGCCGCGTTGCTGGCGTTTTTCCATAGGCTCCGCCGATCATAAT
CAGCCATACCACATTTGTAGAGGTTTTACTTGCTTTAAAAAACCTCCCACACCTCCCCCTGAACCTGAAA
CATAAAATGAATGCAATTGTTGTTGTTAACTTGTTTATTGCAGCTTATAATGGTTACAAATAAAGCAATA
GCATCACAAATTTCACAAATAAAGCATTTTTTTCACTGCATTCTAGTTGTGGTTTGTCCAAACTCATCAA
TGTATCTTATCATGTCTGGATCAATTCCCTATAGTGAGTCGTATTAAATTCGTAATCATGTCATAGCTGT
TTCCTGTGTGAAATTGTTATCCGCTCACAATTCCACACAACATACGAGCCGGAAGCATAAAGTGTAAAGC
CTGGGGTGCCTAATGAGTGAGCTAACTCACATTAATTGCGTTGCGCTCACTGCCCGCTTTCCAGTCGGGA
AACCTGTCGTGCCAGCTGCATTAATGAATCGGCCAACGCGCGGGGAGAGGCGGTTTGCGTATTGGGCGCT
CTTCCGCTTCCTCGCTCACTGACTCGCTGCGCTCGGTCGTTCGGCTGCGGCGAGCGGTATCAGCTCACTC
AAAGGCGGTAATACGGTTATCCACAGAATCAGGGGATAACGCAGGAAAGAACATGTGAGCAAAAGGCCAG
CAAAAGGCCAGGAACCGTAAAAAGGCCGCGTTGCTGGCGTTTTTCCATAGGCTCCGCCCCCCTGACGAGC
ATCACAAAAATCGACGCTCAAGTCAGAGGTGGCGAAACCCGACAGGACTATAAAGATACCAGGCGTTTCC
CCCTGGAAGCTCCCTCGTGCGCTCTCCTGTTCCGACCCTGCCGCTTACCGGATACCTGTCCGCCTTTCTC
CCTTCGGGAAGCGTGGCGCTTTCTCATAGCTCACGCTGTAGGTATCTCAGTTCGGTGTAGGTCGTTCGCT
CCAAGCTGGGCTGTGTGCACGAACCCCCCGTTCAGCCCGACCGCTGCGCCTTATCCGGTAACTATCGTCT
TGAGTCCAACCCGGTAAGACACGACTTATCGCCACTGGCAGCAGCCACTGGTAACAGGATTAGCAGAGCG
AGGTATGTAGGCGGTGCTACAGAGTTCTTGAAGTGGTGGCCTAACTACGGCTACACTAGAAGAACAGTAT
TTGGTATCTGCGCTCTGCTGAAGCCAGTTACCTTCGGAAAAAGAGTTGGTAGCTCTTGATCCGGCAAACA
AACCACCGCTGGTAGCGGTGGTTTTTTTGTTTGCAAGCAGCAGATTACGCGCAGAAAAAAAGGATCTCAA
GAAGATCCTTTGATCTTTTCTACGGGGTCTGACGCTCAGTGGAACGAAAACTCACGTTAAGGGATTTTGG
TCATGAGATTATCAAAAAGGATCTTCACCTAGATCCTTTTAAATTAAAAATGAAGTTTTAAATCAATCTA
AAGTATATATGAGTAAACTTGGTCTGACAGTTACCAATGCTTAATCAGTGAGGCACCTATCTCAGCGATC
TGTCTATTTCGTTCATCCATAGTTGCCTGACTCCCCGTCGTGTAGATAACTACGATACGGGAGGGCTTAC
CATCTGGCCCCAGTGCTGCAATGATACCGCGAGACCCACGCTCACCGGCTCCAGATTTATCAGCAATAAA
CCAGCCAGCCGGAAGGGCCGAGCGCAGAAGTGGTCCTGCAACTTTATCCGCCTCCATCCAGTCTATTAAT
TGTTGCCGGGAAGCTAGAGTAAGTAGTTCGCCAGTTAATAGTTTGCGCAACGTTGTTGCCATTGCTACAG
GCATCGTGGTGTCACGCTCGTCGTTTGGTATGGCTTCATTCAGCTCCGGTTCCCAACGATCAAGGCGAGT
TACATGATCCCCCATGTTGTGCAAAAAAGCGGTTAGCTCCTTCGGTCCTCCGATCGTTGTCAGAAGTAAG
TTGGCCGCAGTGTTATCACTCATGGTTATGGCAGCACTGCATAATTCTCTTACTGTCATGCCATCCGTAA
GATGCTTTTCTGTGACTGGTGAGTACTCAACCAAGTCATTCTGAGAATAGTGTATGCGGCGACCGAGTTG
CTCTTGCCCGGCGTCAATACGGGATAATACCGCGCCACATAGCAGAACTTTAAAAGTGCTCATCATTGGA
AAACGTTCTTCGGGGCGAAAACTCTCAAGGATCTTACCGCTGTTGAGATCCAGTTCGATGTAACCCACTC
GTGCACCCAACTGATCTTCAGCATCTTTTACTTTCACCAGCGTTTCTGGGTGAGCAAAAACAGGAAGGCA
AAATGCCGCAAAAAAGGGAATAAGGGCGACACGGAAATGTTGAATACTCATACTCTTCCTTTTTCAATAT
TATTGAAGCATTTATCAGGGTTATTGTCTCATGAGCGGATACATATTTGAATGTATTTAGAAAAATAAAC
AAATAGGGGTTCCGCGCACATTTCCCCGAAAAGTGCCACCTG
[124 nt withheld, positions 9773-9896]
C
[91 nt withheld, positions 9898-9988]
A
[49 nt withheld, positions 9990-10038]
CCTTTGACGTTGGAGTCCACGTTCTTTAAGAGTCCACTATTAAAGAAC
[33 nt withheld, positions 10087-10119]
ACCCTATCTCGGTCTATTCTTTTGATTTATAAGGGATTTTGCCGATTTCGGCCTATTGGTTAAAAAATGA
GCTGATTTAACAAAAATTTAACGCGAATTTTAACAAAATATTAACGCTTACAATTT
